>Addgene plasmid #74950 | pEGFP C1-Eps8 WT | addgene partial sequence | sequence record 142493 | SV40pA-R 5'-GAAATTTGTGATGCTATTGC-3'
TAACAGTTAACAACAACAATTGCATTCATTTTATGTTTCAGGTTCAGGGGGAGGTGTGGGAGGTTTTTTA
AAGCAAGTAAAACCTCTACAAATGTGGTATGGCTGATTATGATCAGTTATCTAGATCCGGTGGATCCCGG
GCCCGCGGTACCGTCGACTGCAGAATTCTCAGTGGCTGCTCCCTTCATCAAAAGACTCCACTCCCGAGTC
GCTCGCAGCGGCGCTGATCTTCTCCTGCCGTCTCCGCATGATCTCTTGTAACTCGGAGCTTCCATTACTG
TCCTCCAAAGCAGCTTTCTGAACAGTGATTTGGTTAAAGACTCTGGCACCTTCCGGGCAGACAGACCTCA
GTTCGTCTTTGTTGAGAGAAAAGAGTTGTGCTCCGTTCAACACCCCGAGGCTATTGACAGTCACGGGATT
GAATCCCTTTGACTGCAGCCAAGTCTTTACTTCTTCCGGTGAGGAGTCATAAGTGATATTGATCACTGGA
ACGTTCTGCCGTGGCACGTGGAACTTCCTCTGCGCAGCACTGCGCCCGATGGTCAGCCTCTGGAAGAGCT
CATCCTGAACCTCTTCCATCTGGGACTTCCTTCGGTCCACTGGGAGTTGTTTGTATCTCTGGCTGTCCCG
CACAATGCTGCCCCCACTGTCACTGGAGCTGCTGTTCTGGCGGGTGACATCTGCTGGAACCTTGGGCACA
GAAACGGGTGCTGGTACAGAAGGTGGAAGGGGGACCGGAACGGGTGCTGGCGTTGGAGGGGGTGATGGGG
CAGAAGGAGTGTCAGCTGATCTCAGGCCGTATTCCGTCCTTTGTTTCTGTATGGTATGTGTGTATGGGGG
GTCAGCGCGCCCCACTCCAGATTCTGGAGTTCTCATGATATCCAGAATGTTATTTGGCACAAACCCAGAG
TCTCCACTGGCATTCCGGACTTTCCACCACTGCCTTC
