>Addgene plasmid #74950 | pEGFP C1-Eps8 WT | addgene partial sequence | sequence record 142495 | EGFP-C 5'-CATGGTCCTGCTGGAGTTCGTG-3'
AGCTGTACAAGTCCGGACTCAGATCCAATGGTCATATGTCTAACCGCTCCAGTGGGTATGGAGTCTACCC
TTCTCAACTGAATGGTTACGGATCTTCACCACCCTATTCCCAGATGGACAGAGAACACAGCTCAAGAACA
AGTGCAAAGGCCCTTTATGAACAAAGGAAGAACTATGCCCGAGACAGTGTCAGCAGTGTGTCGGACGTGT
CCCAGTACCGCGTGGAACACTTGACCACCTTCGTGCTGGATCGGAAAGATGCAATGATCACTGTCGAGGA
CGGAATAAGAAAGCTGAAGTTGCTGGATGCCAAGGGCAAAGTGTGGACTCAAGATATGATTCTCCAAGTG
GATGACCGAGCTGTGAGCCTGATTGACTTAGAGTCAAAGAATGAATTGGAGAATTTTCCTCTAAACACAA
TCTCGCATTGTCAAGCAGTGGTGCATGCATGCAGCTATGACTCCATTCTCGCCTTGGTATGCAAAGAGCC
AACGCAGAGCAAGCCAGACCTTCACCTTTTCCAGTGTGATGAGGTTAAGGCAAACCTAATTAGTGAAGAT
ATCGAAAGTGCAATCAGTGACAGTAAAGGTGGGAAACAGAAGAGGCGGCCGGAGGCCCTGAGGATGATTG
CCAAAGCAGATCCTGGCATCCCTCCTCCTCCCAGAGCTCCTGCCCCTGTGCCACCGGGGACTGTCACACA
GGTGGACGTTAGGAGTCGCGTAGCAGCCTGGTCTGCCTGGGCAGCTGACCAGGGTGACTTCGAGAAGCCC
CGGCAGTACCACGAGCAAGAAGAGACGCCCGAGATGATGGCAGCCCGGATCGACAGGGATGTGCAAATCT
TAAACCATATTTTGGATGACATTGAATTTTTTATCACCAAACTCCAAAAAGCCGCC
