[The description below was written by a language model from this plasmid's Addgene catalogue record.]
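Description:
pEGFP C1-Eps8 WT is a mammalian expression plasmid built on the Clontech pEGFP-C1 backbone (about 4.7 kb), carrying a roughly 2.4 kb insert encoding wild-type mouse (M. musculus) Eps8, for a total size of about 7.1 kb. The Eps8 coding sequence was inserted by restriction cloning between the BamHI and EcoRI sites of the polylinker downstream of EGFP; the BamHI site was destroyed in the process, and the status of the EcoRI site is not recorded. This placement yields a fusion protein with EGFP at the N terminus of Eps8. The record does not list the promoter or other regulatory elements and no feature table is provided. The listed sequencing primers, one in EGFP and one in the SV40 polyadenylation region, are consistent with the insert lying between the fluorescent tag and an SV40 polyA signal.

The plasmid is maintained in E. coli as a high-copy construct under kanamycin selection. In mammalian cells the neomycin resistance marker allows G418 selection of stable transfectants. In pEGFP-type vectors a single resistance gene typically serves both purposes.

The stated purpose is mammalian expression of GFP-tagged Eps8. Eps8 is an actin-regulatory protein, and the associated publication addresses the molecular basis of its dual actin-bundling and barbed-end capping activities. The fluorescent fusion is therefore suited to following Eps8 localisation in live or fixed cells. The "WT" designation suggests it can also serve as the wild-type reference in comparisons with altered versions of the protein, although the record does not describe any such variants.
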