Addgene plasmid #74950: pEGFP C1-Eps8 WT
Purpose: mammalian expression of Eps8 fused to GFP
Depositing lab: Giorgio Scita. Depositing organization: IFOM Fondazione, Italy. Publication: Molecular basis for the dual function of Eps8 on actin dynamics: bundling and capping. Hertzog M, Milanesi F, Hazelwood L, Disanza A, Liu H, Perlade E, Malabarba MG, Pasqualato S, Maiolica A, Confalonieri S, Le Clainche C, Offenhauser N, Block J, Rottner K, Di Fiore PP, Carlier MF, Volkmann N, Hanein D, Scita G. PLoS Biol. 2010 Jun 1;8(6):e1000387. doi: 10.1371/journal.pbio.1000387. PubMed 20532239.
Backbone
  Vector backbone: pEGFP-C1
  Backbone manufacturer: clontech
  Backbone size w/o insert (bp): 4731
  Total vector size (bp): 7100
  Vector type: Mammalian Expression
  Selectable markers: Neomycin (select with G418)
Growth in bacteria
  Bacterial resistance: Kanamycin, 50 μg/mL
  Growth temperature: 37°C
  Growth strain: DH5alpha
  Copy number: High Copy
Gene/Insert
  Gene/Insert name: Eps8
  Species: M. musculus (mouse)
  Insert size (bp): 2400
  GenBank ID: 13860
  Entrez Gene: Eps8
  Tag / fusion protein: EGFP (N terminal on backbone)
  Cloning method: Restriction Enzyme; 5′ cloning site BamHI (destroyed during cloning); 3′ cloning site EcoRI (unknown if destroyed)
  Sequencing primers: 5′ EGFP-C; 3′ SV40pA-R
Terms and licenses: Academic/Nonprofit Terms; Industry Terms: Not Available to Industry
How to cite: pEGFP C1-Eps8 WT was a gift from Giorgio Scita (Addgene plasmid # 74950 ; http://n2t.net/addgene:74950 ; RRID:Addgene_74950)
